>Addgene plasmid #211979 | pKLV2-U6gRNA5(PDLIM1_Bru)-PGKpuroBFP-W | addgene full sequence | sequence record 420004 | Addgene NGS Result
GTCAATAATGACGTATGTTCCCATAGTAACGCCAATAGGGACTTTCCATTGACGTCAATGGGTGGAGTAT
TTACGGTAAACTGCCCACTTGGCAGTACATCAAGTGTATCATATGCCAAGTACGCCCCCTATTGACGTCA
ATGACGGTAAATGGCCCGCCTGGCATTATGCCCAGTACATGACCTTATGGGACTTTCCTACTTGGCAGTA
CATCTACGTATTAGTCATCGCTATTACCATGGTGATGCGGTTTTGGCAGTACATCAATGGGCGTGGATAG
CGGTTTGACTCACGGGGATTTCCAAGTCTCCACCCCATTGACGTCAATGGGAGTTTGTTTTGGCACCAAA
ATCAACGGGACTTTCCAAAATGTCGTAACAACTCCGCCCCATTGACGCAAATGGGCGGTAGGCGTGTACG
GTGGGAGGTCTATATAAGCAGCGCGTTTTGCCTGTACTGGGTCTCTCTGGTTAGACCAGATCTGAGCCTG
GGAGCTCTCTGGCTAACTAGGGAACCCACTGCTTAAGCCTCAATAAAGCTTGCCTTGAGTGCTTCAAGTA
GTGTGTGCCCGTCTGTTGTGTGACTCTGGTAACTAGAGATCCCTCAGACCCTTTTAGTCAGTGTGGAAAA
TCTCTAGCAGTGGCGCCCGAACAGGGACTTGAAAGCGAAAGGGAAACCAGAGGAGCTCTCTCGACGCAGG
ACTCGGCTTGCTGAAGCGCGCACGGCAAGAGGCGAGGGGCGGCGACTGGTGAGTACGCCAAAAATTTTGA
CTAGCGGAGGCTAGAAGGAGAGAGATGGGTGCGAGAGCGTCAGTATTAAGCGGGGGAGAATTAGATCGCG
ATGGGAAAAAATTCGGTTAAGGCCAGGGGGAAAGAAAAAATATAAATTAAAACATATAGTATGGGCAAGC
AGGGAGCTAGAACGATTCGCAGTTAATCCTGGCCTGTTAGAAACATCAGAAGGCTGTAGACAAATACTGG
GACAGCTACAACCATCCCTTCAGACAGGATCAGAAGAACTTAGATCATTATATAATACAGTAGCAACCCT
CTATTGTGTGCATCAAAGGATAGAGATAAAAGACACCAAGGAAGCTTTAGACAAGATAGAGGAAGAGCAA
AACAAAAGTAAGACCACCGCACAGCAAGCGGCCGGCCGCGCTGATCTTCAGACCTGGAGGAGGAGATATG
AGGGACAATTGGAGAAGTGAATTATATAAATATAAAGTAGTAAAAATTGAACCATTAGGAGTAGCACCCA
CCAAGGCAAAGAGAAGAGTGGTGCAGAGAGAAAAAAGAGCAGTGGGAATAGGAGCTTTGTTCCTTGGGTT
CTTGGGAGCAGCAGGAAGCACTATGGGCGCAGCGTCAATGACGCTGACGGTACAGGCCAGACAATTATTG
TCTGGTATAGTGCAGCAGCAGAACAATTTGCTGAGGGCTATTGAGGCGCAACAGCATCTGTTGCAACTCA
CAGTCTGGGGCATCAAGCAGCTCCAGGCAAGAATCCTGGCTGTGGAAAGATACCTAAAGGATCAACAGCT
CCTGGGGATTTGGGGTTGCTCTGGAAAACTCATTTGCACCACTGCTGTGCCTTGGAATGCTAGTTGGAGT
AATAAATCTCTGGAACAGATTTGGAATCACACGACCTGGATGGAGTGGGACAGAGAAATTAACAATTACA
CAAGCTTAATACACTCCTTAATTGAAGAATCGCAAAACCAGCAAGAAAAGAATGAACAAGAATTATTGGA
ATTAGATAAATGGGCAAGTTTGTGGAATTGGTTTAACATAACAAATTGGCTGTGGTATATAAAATTATTC
ATAATGATAGTAGGAGGCTTGGTAGGTTTAAGAATAGTTTTTGCTGTACTTTCTATAGTGAATAGAGTTA
GGCAGGGATATTCACCATTATCGTTTCAGACCCACCTCCCAACCCCGAGGGGACCCGACAGGCCCGAAGG
AATAGAAGAAGAAGGTGGAGAGAGAGACAGAGACAGATCCATTCGATTAGTGAACGGATCGGCACTGCGT
GCGCCAATTCTGCAGACAAATGGCAGTATTCATCCACAATTTTAAAAGAAAAGGGGGGATTGGGGGGTAC
AGTGCAGGGGAAAGAATAGTAGACATAATAGCAACAGACATACAAACTAAAGAATTACAAAAACAAATTA
CAAAAATTCAAAATTTTCGGGTTTATTACAGGGACAGCAGAGATCCAGTTTGGTTAGTACCGGGCCCTAC
GCGTCCAAGGTCGGGCAGGAAGAGGGCCTATTTCCCATGATTCCTTCATATTTGCATATACGATACAAGG
CTGTTAGAGAGATAATTAGAATTAATTTGACTGTAAACACAAAGATATTAGTACAAAATACGTGACGTAG
AAAGTAATAATTTCTTGGGTAGTTTGCAGTTTTAAAATTATGTTTTAAAATGGACTATCATATGCTTACC
GTAACTTGAAAGTATTTCGATTTCTTGGCTTTATATATCTTGTGGAAAGGACGAAACACCGATGAGCAAG
AACTTACCTGGTTTAAGAGCTATGCTGGAAACAGCATAGCAAGTTTAAATAAGGCTAGTCCGTTATCAAC
TTGAAAAAGTGGCACCGAGTCGGTGCTTTTTTTGGATCCAATTCTACCGGGTAGGGGAGGCGCTTTTCCC
AAGGCAGTCTGGAGCATGCGCTTTAGCAGCCCCGCTGGGCACTTGGCGCTACACAAGTGGCCTCTGGCCT
CGCACACATTCCACATCCACCGGTAGGCGCCAACCGGCTCCGTTCTTTGGTGGCCCCTTCGCGCCACCTT
CTACTCCTCCCCTAGTCAGGAAGTTCCCCCCCGCCCCGCAGCTCGCGTCGTGCAGGACGTGACAAATGGA
AGTAGCACGTCTCACTAGTCTCGTGCAGATGGACAGCACCGCTGAGCAATGGAAGCGGGTAGGCCTTTGG
GGCAGCGGCCAATAGCAGCTTTGCTCCTTCGCTTTCTGGGCTCAGAGGCTGGGAAGGGGTGGGTCCGGGG
GCGGGCTCAGGGGCGGGCTCAGGGGCGGGGCGGGCGCCCGAAGGTCCTCCGGAGGCCCGGCATTCTGCAC
GCTTCAAAAGCGCACGTCTGCCGCGCTGTTCTCCTCTTCCTCATCTCCGGGCCTTTCGACCTGCATCCAT
CTAGATCTCGAGCAGCTGAAGCTTACCATGACCGAGTACAAGCCCACGGTGCGCCTCGCCACCCGCGACG
ACGTCCCCAGGGCCGTACGCACCCTCGCCGCCGCGTTCGCCGACTACCCCGCCACGCGCCACACCGTCGA
TCCGGACCGCCACATCGAGCGGGTCACCGAGCTGCAAGAACTCTTCCTCACGCGCGTCGGGCTCGACATC
GGCAAGGTGTGGGTCGCGGACGACGGCGCCGCGGTGGCGGTCTGGACCACGCCGGAGAGCGTCGAAGCGG
GGGCGGTGTTCGCCGAGATCGGCCCGCGCATGGCCGAGTTGAGCGGTTCCCGGCTGGCCGCGCAGCAACA
GATGGAAGGCCTCCTGGCGCCGCACCGGCCCAAGGAGCCCGCGTGGTTCCTGGCCACCGTCGGCGTCTCG
CCCGACCACCAGGGCAAGGGTCTGGGCAGCGCCGTCGTGCTCCCCGGAGTGGAGGCGGCCGAGCGCGCCG
GGGTGCCCGCCTTCCTGGAGACCTCCGCGCCCCGCAACCTCCCCTTCTACGAGCGGCTCGGCTTCACCGT
CACCGCCGACGTCGAGGTGCCCGAAGGACCGCGCACCTGGTGCATGACCCGCAAGCCCGGTGCCGGCGGC
GGGTCCGGAGGAGAGGGCAGAGGAAGTCTCCTAACATGCGGTGACGTGGAGGAGAATCCTGGCCCAATGA
GCGAGCTGATTAAGGAGAACATGCACATGAAGCTGTACATGGAGGGCACCGTGGACAACCATCACTTCAA
GTGCACATCCGAGGGCGAAGGCAAGCCCTACGAGGGCACCCAGACCATGAGAATCAAGGTGGTCGAGGGC
GGCCCTCTCCCCTTCGCCTTCGACATCCTGGCTACTAGCTTCCTCTACGGCAGCAAGACCTTCATCAACC
ACACCCAGGGCATCCCCGACTTCTTCAAGCAGTCCTTCCCTGAGGGCTTCACATGGGAGAGAGTCACCAC
ATACGAGGACGGGGGCGTGCTGACCGCTACCCAGGACACCAGCCTCCAGGACGGCTGCCTCATCTACAAC
GTCAAGATCAGAGGGGTGAACTTCACATCCAACGGCCCTGTGATGCAGAAGAAAACACTCGGCTGGGAGG
CCTTCACCGAGACGCTGTACCCCGCTGACGGCGGCCTGGAAGGCAGAAACGACATGGCCCTGAAGCTCGT
GGGCGGGAGCCATCTGATCGCAAACATCAAGACCACATATAGATCCAAGAAACCCGCTAAGAACCTCAAG
ATGCCTGGCGTCTACTATGTGGACTACAGACTGGAAAGAATCAAGGAGGCCAACAACGAGACCTACGTCG
AGCAGCACGAGGTGGCAGTGGCCAGATACTGCGACCTCCCTAGCAAACTGGGGCACAAGCTTAATTGAGC
GGCCGCTCAACCTCTGGATTACAAAATTTGTGAAAGATTGACTGGTATTCTTAACTATGTTGCTCCTTTT
ACGCTATGTGGATACGCTGCTTTAATGCCTTTGTATCATGCTATTGCTTCCCGTATGGCTTTCATTTTCT
CCTCCTTGTATAAATCCTGGTTGCTGTCTCTTTATGAGGAGTTGTGGCCCGTTGTCAGGCAACGTGGCGT
GGTGTGCACTGTGTTTGCTGACGCAACCCCCACTGGTTGGGGCATTGCCACCACCTGTCAGCTCCTTTCC
GGGACTTTCGCTTTCCCCCTCCCTATTGCCACGGCGGAACTCATCGCCGCCTGCCTTGCCCGCTGCTGGA
CAGGGGCTCGGCTGTTGGGCACTGACAATTCCGTGGTGTTGTCGGGGAAATCATCGTCCTTTCCTTGGCT
GCTCGCCTGTGTTGCCACCTGGATTCTGCGCGGGACGTCCTTCTGCTACGTCCCTTCGGCCCTCAATCCA
GCGGACCTTCCTTCCCGCGGCCTGCTGCCGGCTCTGCGGCCTCTTCCGCGTCTACGCCTTCGCCCTCAGA
CGAGTCGGATCTCCCTTTGGGCCGCCTCCCCGCAGGTACCTTTAAGACCAATGACTTACAAGGCAGCTGT
AGATCTTAGCCACTTTTTAAAAGAAAAGGGGGGACTGGAAGGGCTAATTCACTCCCAAAGAAGTCAAGAT
CTGCTTTTTGCCTGTACTGGGTCTCTCTGGTTAGACCAGAGTCTCTCTGGTTAGACCAGATCTGAGCCTG
GGAGCTCTCTGGCTAACTAGGGAACCCACTGCTTAAGCCTCAATAAAGCTTGCCTTGAGTGCTTCAAGTA
GTGTGTGCCCGTCTGTTGTGTGACTCTGGTAACTAGAGATCCCTCAGACCCTTTTAGTCAGTGTGGAAAA
TCTCTAGCAGTTTAAACCCGCTGATCAGCCTCGACTGTGCCTTCTAGTTGCCAGCCATCTGTTGTTTGCC
CCTCCCCCGTGCCTTCCTTGACCCTGGAAGGTGCCACTCCCACTGTCCTTTCCTAATAAAATGAGGAAAT
TGCATCGCATTGTCTGAGTAGGTGTCATTCTATTCTGGGGGGTGGGGTGGGGCAGGACAGCAAGGGGGAG
GATTGGGAAGTCAATAGCAGGCATGCTGGGGATGCGGTGGGCTCTATGGGCGGCCGTTAATTAAGCTTTT
GTTCCCTTTAGTGAGGGTTAATTGCGCGCTTGGCGTAATCATGGTCATAGCTGTTTCCTGTGTGAAATTG
TTATCCGCTCACAATTCCACACAACATACGAGCCGGGAGCATAAAGTGTAAAGCCTGGGGTGCCTAATGA
GTGAGCTAACTCACATTAATTGCGTTGCGCTCACTGCCCGCTTTCCAGTCGGGAAACCTGTCGTGCCAGC
TGCATTAATGAATCGGCCAACGCGCGGGGAGAGGCGGTTTGCGTATTGGGCGCTCTTCCGCTTCCTCGCT
CACTGACTCGCTGCGCTCGGTCGTTCGGCTGCGGCGAGCGGTATCAGCTCACTCAAAGGCGGTAATACGG
TTATCCACAGAATCAGGGGATAACGCAGGAAAGAACATGTGAGCAAAAGGCCAGCAAAAGGCCAGGAACC
GTAAAAAGGCCGCGTTGCTGGCGTTTTTCCATAGGCTCCGCCCCCCTGACGAGCATCACAAAAATCGACG
CTCAAGTCAGAGGTGGCGAAACCCGACAGGACTATAAAGATACCAGGCGTTTCCCCCTGGAAGCTCCCTC
GTGCGCTCTCCTGTTCCGACCCTGCCGCTTACCGGATACCTGTCCGCCTTTCTCCCTTCGGGAAGCGTGG
CGCTTTCTCATAGCTCACGCTGTAGGTATCTCAGTTCGGTGTAGGTCGTTCGCTCCAAGCTGGGCTGTGT
GCACGAACCCCCCGTTCAGCCCGACCGCTGCGCCTTATCCGGTAACTATCGTCTTGAGTCCAACCCGGTA
AGACACGACTTATCGCCACTGGCAGCAGCCACTGGTAACAGGATTAGCAGAGCGAGGTATGTAGGCGGTG
CTACAGAGTTCTTGAAGTGGTGGCCTAACTACGGCTACACTAGAAGAACAGTATTTGGTATCTGCGCTCT
GCTGAAGCCAGTTACCTTCGGAAAAAGAGTTGGTAGCTCTTGATCCGGCAAACAAACCACCGCTGGTAGC
GGTGGTTTTTTTGTTTGCAAGCAGCAGATTACGCGCAGAAAAAAAGGATCTCAAGAAGATCCTTTGATCT
TTTCTACGGGGTCTGACGCTCAGTGGAACGAAAACTCACGTTAAGGGATTTTGGTCATGAGATTATCAAA
AAGGATCTTCACCTAGATCCTTTTAAATTAAAAATGAAGTTTTAAATCAATCTAAAGTATATATGAGTAA
ACTTGGTCTGACAGTTACCAATGCTTAATCAGTGAGGCACCTATCTCAGCGATCTGTCTATTTCGTTCAT
CCATAGTTGCCTGACTCCCCGTCGTGTAGATAACTACGATACGGGAGGGCTTACCATCTGGCCCCAGTGC
TGCAATGATACCGCGAGACCCACGCTCACCGGCTCCAGATTTATCAGCAATAAACCAGCCAGCCGGAAGG
GCCGAGCGCAGAAGTGGTCCTGCAACTTTATCCGCCTCCATCCAGTCTATTAATTGTTGCCGGGAAGCTA
GAGTAAGTAGTTCGCCAGTTAATAGTTTGCGCAACGTTGTTGCCATTGCTACAGGCATCGTGGTGTCACG
CTCGTCGTTTGGTATGGCTTCATTCAGCTCCGGTTCCCAACGATCAAGGCGAGTTACATGATCCCCCATG
TTGTGCAAAAAAGCGGTTAGCTCCTTCGGTCCTCCGATCGTTGTCAGAAGTAAGTTGGCCGCAGTGTTAT
CACTCATGGTTATGGCAGCACTGCATAATTCTCTTACTGTCATGCCATCCGTAAGATGCTTTTCTGTGAC
TGGTGAGTACTCAACCAAGTCATTCTGAGAATAGTGTATGCGGCGACCGAGTTGCTCTTGCCCGGCGTCA
ATACGGGATAATACCGCGCCACATAGCAGAACTTTAAAAGTGCTCATCATTGGAAAACGTTCTTCGGGGC
GAAAACTCTCAAGGATCTTACCGCTGTTGAGATCCAGTTCGATGTAACCCACTCGTGCACCCAACTGATC
TTCAGCATCTTTTACTTTCACCAGCGTTTCTGGGTGAGCAAAAACAGGAAGGCAAAATGCCGCAAAAAAG
GGAATAAGGGCGACACGGAAATGTTGAATACTCATACTCTTCCTTTTTCAATATTATTGAAGCATTTATC
AGGGTTATTGTCTCATGAGCGGATACATATTTGAATGTATTTAGAAAAATAAACAAATAGGGGTTCCGCG
CACATTTCCCCGAAAAGTGCCACCTAAATTGTAAGCGTTAATATTTTGTTAAAATTCGCGTTAAATTTTT
GTTAAATCAGCTCATTTTTTAACCAATAGGCCGAAATCGGCAAAATCCCTTATAAATCAAAAGAATAGAC
CGAGATAGGGT
[37 nt withheld, positions 8062-8098]
AAAGAACGTGGACTCCAACGTCAAAGG
[49 nt withheld, positions 8126-8174]
T
[91 nt withheld, positions 8176-8266]
G
[124 nt withheld, positions 8268-8391]
CCCATTCGCCATTCAGGCTGCGCAACTGTTGGGAAGGGCGATCGGTGCGGGCCTCTTCGCTATTACGCCA
GCTGGCGAAAGGGGGATGTGCTGCAAGGCGATTAAGTTGGGTAACGCCAGGGTTTTCCCAGTCACGACGT
TGTAAAACGACGGCCAGTGAGCGCGCGTAATACGACTCACTATAGGGCGAATTGACTAGTACATAACTTA
CGGTAAATGGCCCGCCTGGCTGACCGCCCAACGACCCCCGCCCATTGAC
Features (pLannotate 1.2.2; 28 found; start..end, strand, type, name):
    242..441     +  promoter       CMV promoter: human cytomegalovirus (CMV) immediate early promoter
    459..639     +  LTR            5' LTR (truncated): truncated 5' long terminal repeat (LTR) from HIV-1
    686..811     +  misc_feature   HIV-1 Ψ: packaging signal of human immunodeficiency virus type 1
    795..1133    +  CDS            HIV-1 gag (fragment): gag protein from human immunodeficiency virus 1; gag
   1310..1543    +  misc_feature   RRE: The Rev response element (RRE) of HIV-1 allows for Rev-dependent mRNA export from the nucleus to the cytoplasm.
   1920..2020    +  CDS            Rev (fragment): human immunodeficiency virus 1 (HIV-1) Rev protein; rev; enhances nuclear export of unspliced and incompletely spliced viral mRNAs
   2070..2187    +  misc_feature   cPPT/CTS: central polypurine tract and central termination sequence of HIV-1
   2262..2502    +  promoter       U6 promoter: RNA polymerase III promoter for human U6 snRNA
   2549..2616    +  misc_RNA       tracrRNA (fragment): trans-activating CRISPR RNA for the Streptococcus pyogenes CRISPR/Cas9 system
   2639..3138    +  promoter       PGK promoter: mouse phosphoglycerate kinase 1 promoter
   3178..3774    +  CDS            PuroR (fragment): puromycin N-acetyltransferase; pac from Streptomyces; confers resistance to puromycin
   3847..4545    +  CDS            TagBFP: TagBFP is a basic (constitutively fluorescent) blue fluorescent protein published in 2008, derived from Entacmaea quadricolor. It is reported to be a very rapidly-maturing monomer with very low acid sensitivity.
   4557..5143    +  misc_feature   WPRE: woodchuck hepatitis virus posttranscriptional regulatory element
   5137..5283    +  CDS            nef (fragment): NEF_HV1LA - Experimental evidence at protein level: Swiss-Prot protein existence level 1. Extracellular Nef protein targets CD4(+) T-lymphocytes for apoptosis by interacting with CXCR4 surface receptors. From Human immunodeficiency virus type 1 group M subtype B (isolate Lai) (HIV-1).
   5291..5469    +  LTR            5' LTR (truncated): truncated 5' long terminal repeat (LTR) from HIV-1
   5495..5606    +  polyA_signal   bGH poly(A) signal: bovine growth hormone polyadenylation signal
   5745..5763    -  promoter       T3 promoter: promoter for bacteriophage T3 RNA polymerase
   5808..5824    -  protein_bind   lac operator: The lac repressor binds to the lac operator to inhibit transcription in E. coli. This inhibition can be relieved by adding lactose or isopropyl-β-D-thiogalactopyranoside (IPTG). lac repressor encoded by lacI
   5832..5862    -  promoter       lac promoter: promoter for the E. coli lac operon
   5877..5898    -  protein_bind   CAP binding site: CAP binding activates transcription in the presence of cAMP. E. coli catabolite activator protein
   5911..6003    -  CDS            lacI (fragment): lac repressor; lacI; The lac repressor binds to the lac operator to inhibit transcription in E. coli. This inhibition can be relieved by adding lactose or isopropyl-β-D-thiogalactopyranoside (IPTG).
   6186..6774    -  rep_origin     ori: high-copy-number ColE1/pMB1/pBR322/pUC origin of replication
   6945..7805    -  CDS            AmpR: β-lactamase; bla; confers resistance to ampicillin, carbenicillin, and related antibiotics
   7806..7910    -  promoter       AmpR promoter: bla
   7963..8391    -  rep_origin     f1 ori (sequence partly withheld): f1 bacteriophage origin of replication; arrow indicates direction of (+) strand synthesis
   8396..8551    -  CDS            lacZα (fragment): LacZα fragment of β-galactosidase; lacZ fragment
   8559..8577    +  promoter       T7 promoter: promoter for bacteriophage T7 RNA polymerase
   8591..241     +  enhancer       CMV enhancer (across the origin): human cytomegalovirus immediate early enhancer
