[The description below was written by a language model from this plasmid's Addgene catalogue record and pLannotate feature annotations shown in this document.]
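Description:
pKLV2-U6gRNA5(PDLIM1_Bru)-PGKpuroBFP-W is an 8,650 bp HIV-1-based lentiviral CRISPR vector that expresses a single guide RNA against human PDLIM1 together with a puromycin/BFP marker cassette. It was made by inserting the guide oligonucleotides into the BbsI sites of the parental pKLV2-U6gRNA5(BbsI)-PGKpuroBFP-W backbone, which destroys both sites. In bacteria it is maintained as a high-copy plasmid through a ColE1/pUC-type origin with ampicillin resistance. An f1 origin and remnants of a lac/lacZα cloning region with flanking T7 and T3 promoters are also present in the backbone.

The viral genome is transcribed from a CMV enhancer/promoter fused to a truncated 5' LTR. It carries the Ψ packaging signal with a gag fragment, the RRE for Rev-dependent nuclear export, and the cPPT/CTS element. Its 3' end is a second truncated LTR followed by a bGH polyadenylation signal. Between these elements, the human U6 RNA polymerase III promoter drives the PDLIM1 spacer joined to a Streptococcus pyogenes Cas9 guide scaffold (annotated as a tracrRNA fragment). Downstream, the mouse PGK promoter drives the puromycin N-acetyltransferase and TagBFP coding sequences, followed by a WPRE to enhance transcript expression. The annotation does not identify the linker between the two coding sequences.

No Cas9 is encoded, so the nuclease must be supplied separately in the target cells. Transduced cells can be selected with puromycin or tracked by blue fluorescence. The associated publication concerns inferring gene regulatory networks from time-series single-cell RNA-seq with CRISPR perturbations, consistent with use of this construct to perturb PDLIM1.
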