Addgene plasmid #211979: pKLV2-U6gRNA5(PDLIM1_Bru)-PGKpuroBFP-W
Purpose: Express gRNA against PDLIM1 with puro and BFP
Depositing lab: Kosuke Yusa. Depositing organization: Kyoto University, Institute for Life and Medical Sciences. Publication: RENGE infers gene regulatory networks using time-series single-cell RNA-seq data with CRISPR perturbations. Ishikawa M, Sugino S, Masuda Y, Tarumoto Y, Seto Y, Taniyama N, Wagai F, Yamauchi Y, Kojima Y, Kiryu H, Yusa K, Eiraku M, Mochizuki A. Commun Biol. 2023 Dec 28;6(1):1290. doi: 10.1038/s42003-023-05594-4. PubMed 38155269.
Backbone
  Vector backbone: pKLV2-U6gRNA5(BbsI)-PGKpuroBFP-W
  Backbone size w/o insert (bp): 8630
  Total vector size (bp): 8650
  Vector type: Mammalian Expression, Lentiviral, CRISPR
  Selectable markers: Puromycin
Growth in bacteria
  Bacterial resistance: Ampicillin, 100 μg/mL
  Growth temperature: 37°C
  Growth strain: NEB Stable
  Copy number: High Copy
Gene/Insert
  Gene/Insert name: sgRNA targeting PDLIM1
  gRNA/shRNA sequence: ATGAGCAAGAACTTACCTG
  Species: H. sapiens (human)
  GenBank ID: NM_020992.4
  Entrez Gene: PDLIM1 (a.k.a. CLIM1, CLP-36, CLP36, HEL-S-112, hCLIM1)
  Promoter: Human U6 promoter
  Cloning method: Restriction Enzyme; 5′ cloning site BbsI (destroyed during cloning); 3′ cloning site BbsI (destroyed during cloning)
  Sequencing primers: 5′ a
Terms and licenses: Academic/Nonprofit Terms; Industry Terms: Not Available to Industry
How to cite: pKLV2-U6gRNA5(PDLIM1_Bru)-PGKpuroBFP-W was a gift from Kosuke Yusa (Addgene plasmid # 211979 ; http://n2t.net/addgene:211979 ; RRID:Addgene_211979)
